>Addgene plasmid #159418 | pETSG | depositor full sequence | sequence record 308074 | Full Sequence
TGGCGAATGGG
[124 nt withheld, positions 12-135]
C
[91 nt withheld, positions 137-227]
A
[49 nt withheld, positions 229-277]
CCTTTGACGTTGGAGTCCACGTTCTTT
[37 nt withheld, positions 305-341]
ACCCTATCTCGGTCTATTCTTTTGATTTATAAGGGATTTTGCCGATTTCGGCCTATTGGTTAAAAAATGA
GCTGATTTAACAAAAATTTAACGCGAATTTTAACAAAATATTAACGTTTACAATTTCAGGTGGCACTTTT
CGGGGAAATGTGCGCGGAACCCCTATTTGTTTATTTTTCTAAATACATTCAAATATGTATCCGCTCATGA
ATTAATTCTTAGAAAAACTCATCGAGCATCAAATGAAACTGCAATTTATTCATATCAGGATTATCAATAC
CATATTTTTGAAAAAGCCGTTTCTGTAATGAAGGAGAAAACTCACCGAGGCAGTTCCATAGGATGGCAAG
ATCCTGGTATCGGTCTGCGATTCCGACTCGTCCAACATCAATACAACCTATTAATTTCCCCTCGTCAAAA
ATAAGGTTATCAAGTGAGAAATCACCATGAGTGACGACTGAATCCGGTGAGAATGGCAAAAGTTTATGCA
TTTCTTTCCAGACTTGTTCAACAGGCCAGCCATTACGCTCGTCATCAAAATCACTCGCATCAACCAAACC
GTTATTCATTCGTGATTGCGCCTGAGCGAGACGAAATACGCGATCGCTGTTAAAAGGACAATTACAAACA
GGAATCGAATGCAACCGGCGCAGGAACACTGCCAGCGCATCAACAATATTTTCACCTGAATCAGGATATT
CTTCTAATACCTGGAATGCTGTTTTCCCGGGGATCGCAGTGGTGAGTAACCATGCATCATCAGGAGTACG
GATAAAATGCTTGATGGTCGGAAGAGGCATAAATTCCGTCAGCCAGTTTAGTCTGACCATCTCATCTGTA
ACATCATTGGCAACGCTACCTTTGCCATGTTTCAGAAACAACTCTGGCGCATCGGGCTTCCCATACAATC
GATAGATTGTCGCACCTGATTGCCCGACATTATCGCGAGCCCATTTATACCCATATAAATCAGCATCCAT
GTTGGAATTTAATCGCGGCCTAGAGCAAGACGTTTCCCGTTGAATATGGCTCATAACACCCCTTGTATTA
CTGTTTATGTAAGCAGACAGTTTTATTGTTCATGACCAAAATCCCTTAACGTGAGTTTTCGTTCCACTGA
GCGTCAGACCCCGTAGAAAAGATCAAAGGATCTTCTTGAGATCCTTTTTTTCTGCGCGTAATCTGCTGCT
TGCAAACAAAAAAACCACCGCTACCAGCGGTGGTTTGTTTGCCGGATCAAGAGCTACCAACTCTTTTTCC
GAAGGTAACTGGCTTCAGCAGAGCGCAGATACCAAATACTGTCCTTCTAGTGTAGCCGTAGTTAGGCCAC
CACTTCAAGAACTCTGTAGCACCGCCTACATACCTCGCTCTGCTAATCCTGTTACCAGTGGCTGCTGCCA
GTGGCGATAAGTCGTGTCTTACCGGGTTGGACTCAAGACGATAGTTACCGGATAAGGCGCAGCGGTCGGG
CTGAACGGGGGGTTCGTGCACACAGCCCAGCTTGGAGCGAACGACCTACACCGAACTGAGATACCTACAG
CGTGAGCTATGAGAAAGCGCCACGCTTCCCGAAGGGAGAAAGGCGGACAGGTATCCGGTAAGCGGCAGGG
TCGGAACAGGAGAGCGCACGAGGGAGCTTCCAGGGGGAAACGCCTGGTATCTTTATAGTCCTGTCGGGTT
TCGCCACCTCTGACTTGAGCGTCGATTTTTGTGATGCTCGTCAGGGGGGCGGAGCCTATGGAAAAACGCC
AGCAACGCGGCCTTTTTACGGTTCCTGGCCTTTTGCTGGCCTTTTGCTCACATGTTCTTTCCTGCGTTAT
CCCCTGATTCTGTGGATAACCGTATTACCGCCTTTGAGTGAGCTGATACCGCTCGCCGCAGCCGAACGAC
CGAGCGCAGCGAGTCAGTGAGCGAGGAAGCGGAAGAGCGCCTGATGCGGTATTTTCTCCTTACGCATCTG
TGCGGTATTTCACACCGCATATATGGTGCACTCTCAGTACAATCTGCTCTGATGCCGCATAGTTAAGCCA
GTATACACTCCGCTATCGCTACGTGACTGGGTCATGGCTGCGCCCCGACACCCGCCAACACCCGCTGACG
CGCCCTGACGGGCTTGTCTGCTCCCGGCATCCGCTTACAGACAAGCTGTGACCGTCTCCGGGAGCTGCAT
GTGTCAGAGGTTTTCACCGTCATCACCGAAACGCGCGAGGCAGCTGCGGTAAAGCTCATCAGCGTGGTCG
TGAAGCGATTCACAGATGTCTGCCTGTTCATCCGCGTCCAGCTCGTTGAGTTTCTCCAGAAGCGTTAATG
TCTGGCTTCTGATAAAGCGGGCCATGTTAAGGGCGGTTTTTTCCTGTTTGGTCACTGATGCCTCCGTGTA
AGGGGGATTTCTGTTCATGGGGGTAATGATACCGATGAAACGAGAGAGGATGCTCACGATACGGGTTACT
GATGATGAACATGCCCGGTTACTGGAACGTTGTGAGGGTAAACAACTGGCGGTATGGATGCGGCGGGACC
AGAGAAAAATCACTCAGGGTCAATGCCAGCGCTTCGTTAATACAGATGTAGGTGTTCCACAGGGTAGCCA
GCAGCATCCTGCGATGCAGATCCGGAACATAATGGTGCAGGGCGCTGACTTCCGCGTTTCCAGACTTTAC
GAAACACGGAAACCGAAGACCATTCATGTTGTTGCTCAGGTCGCAGACGTTTTGCAGCAGCAGTCGCTTC
ACGTTCGCTCGCGTATCGGTGATTCATTCTGCTAACCAGTAAGGCAACCCCGCCAGCCTAGCCGGGTCCT
CAACGACAGGAGCACGATCATGCGCACCCGTGGGGCCGCCATGCCGGCGATAATGGCCTGCTTCTCGCCG
AAACGTTTGGTGGCGGGACCAGTGACGAAGGCTTGAGCGAGGGCGTGCAAGATTCCGAATACCGCAAGCG
ACAGGCCGATCATCGTCGCGCTCCAGCGAAAGCGGTCCTCGCCGAAAATGACCCAGAGCGCTGCCGGCAC
CTGTCCTACGAGTTGCATGATAAAGAAGACAGTCATAAGTGCGGCGACGATAGTCATGCCCCGCGCCCAC
CGGAAGGAGCTGACTGGGTTGAAGGCTCTCAAGGGCATCGGTCGAGATCCCGGTGCCTAATGAGTGAGCT
AACTTACATTAATTGCGTTGCGCTCACTGCCCGCTTTCCAGTCGGGAAACCTGTCGTGCCAGCTGCATTA
ATGAATCGGCCAACGCGCGGGGAGAGGCGGTTTGCGTATTGGGCGCCAGGGTGGTTTTTCTTTTCACCAG
TGAGACGGGCAACAGCTGATTGCCCTTCACCGCCTGGCCCTGAGAGAGTTGCAGCAAGCGGTCCACGCTG
GTTTGCCCCAGCAGGCGAAAATCCTGTTTGATGGTGGTTAACGGCGGGATATAACATGAGCTGTCTTCGG
TATCGTCGTATCCCACTACCGAGATATCCGCACCAACGCGCAGCCCGGACTCGGTAATGGCGCGCATTGC
GCCCAGCGCCATCTGATCGTTGGCAACCAGCATCGCAGTGGGAACGATGCCCTCATTCAGCATTTGCATG
GTTTGTTGAAAACCGGACATGGCACTCCAGTCGCCTTCCCGTTCCGCTATCGGCTGAATTTGATTGCGAG
TGAGATATTTATGCCAGCCAGCCAGACGCAGACGCGCCGAGACAGAACTTAATGGGCCCGCTAACAGCGC
GATTTGCTGGTGACCCAATGCGACCAGATGCTCCACGCCCAGTCGCGTACCGTCTTCATGGGAGAAAATA
ATACTGTTGATGGGTGTCTGGTCAGAGACATCAAGAAATAACGCCGGAACATTAGTGCAGGCAGCTTCCA
CAGCAATGGCATCCTGGTCATCCAGCGGATAGTTAATGATCAGCCCACTGACGCGTTGCGCGAGAAGATT
GTGCACCGCCGCTTTACAGGCTTCGACGCCGCTTCGTTCTACCATCGACACCACCACGCTGGCACCCAGT
TGATCGGCGCGAGATTTAATCGCCGCGACAATTTGCGACGGCGCGTGCAGGGCCAGACTGGAGGTGGCAA
CGCCAATCAGCAACGACTGTTTGCCCGCCAGTTGTTGTGCCACGCGGTTGGGAATGTAATTCAGCTCCGC
CATCGCCGCTTCCACTTTTTCCCGCGTTTTCGCAGAAACGTGGCTGGCCTGGTTCACCACGCGGGAAACG
GTCTGATAAGAGACACCGGCATACTCTGCGACATCGTATAACGTTACTGGTTTCACATTCACCACCCTGA
ATTGACTCTCTTCCGGGCGCTATCATGCCATACCGCGAAAGGTTTTGCGCCATTCGATGGTGTCCGGGAT
CTCGACGCTCTCCCTTATGCGACTCCTGCATTAGGAAGCAGCCCAGTAGTAGGTTGAGGCCGTTGAGCAC
CGCCGCCGCAAGGAATGGTGCATGCAAGGAGATGGCGCCCAACAGTCCCCCGGCCACGGGGCCTGCCACC
ATACCCACGCCGAAACAAGCGCTCATGAGCCCGAAGTGGCGAGCCCGATCTTCCCCATCGGTGATGTCGG
CGATATAGGCGCCAGCAACCGCACCTGTGGCGCCGGTGATGCCGGCCACGATGCGTCCGGCGTAGAGGAT
CGAGATCTCGATCCCGCGAAATTAATACGACTCACTATAGGGGAATTGTGAGCGGATAACAATTCCCCTC
TAGAAATAATTTTGTTTAACTTTAAGAAGGAGATATACCATGGGATCCAAGCTTAGCGGCCGCGAATTCC
TCGAGGGTACCCTGGAAGTGCTGTTTCAGGGCCCGGGCGGTAGTGGAGGTTCCGCGAGTGTCATTAAGCC
GGAGATGAAAATTAAGTTGCGTATGGAGGGGGCCGTGAATGGGCACAAATTCGTTATTGAAGGGGAGGGG
ATTGGAAAGCCGTATGAGGGTACGCAAACCTTGGACTTAACAGTAGAAGAAGGGGCACCATTGCCTTTTT
CTTATGATATTTTGACTCCGGCGTTCCAATACGGGAACCGTGCTTTCACAAAGTATCCCGAAGATATCCC
TGACTATTTCAAGCAAGCATTTCCCGAGGGTTACAGTTGGGAGAGAAGTATGACCTATGAGGATCAAGGC
ATATGTATTGCTACCTCTGACATTACTATGGAGGGAGACTGCTTCTTCTATGAGATTCGTTTCGATGGAA
CAAACTTTCCTCCTAACGGGCCAGTGATGCAGAAAAAGACGTTGAAGTGGGAACCGTCCACAGAAAAAAT
GTATGTCGAGGACGGCGTTCTAAAGGGAGACGTGGAAATGGCCTTGCTATTGGAAGGGGGTGGACACTAT
CGTTGTGATTTCAAAACGACCTACAAGGCCAAAAAAGATGTGAGACTACCGGACGCCCACGAGGTTGACC
ATCGTATTGAAATTTTAAGTCACGACAAGGACTATAATAAAGTAAGACTGTACGAACACGCGGAAGCACG
TTACAGCGGAGGTGGAAGTGGTGGTGGCCATCATCATCACCACCACCACCATTGAGATCCGGCTGCTAAC
AAAGCCCGAAAGGAAGCTGAGTTGGCTGCTGCCACCGCTGAGCAATAACTAGCATAACCCCTTGGGGCCT
CTAAACGGGTCTTGAGGGGTTTTTTGCTGAAAGGAGGAACTATATCCGGAT
Features (pLannotate 1.2.2; 18 found; start..end, strand, type, name):
     12..467     +  rep_origin     f1 ori (sequence partly withheld): f1 bacteriophage origin of replication; arrow indicates direction of (+) strand synthesis
    494..551     +  promoter       AmpR promoter (fragment): bla
    560..1375    -  CDS            KanR: aminoglycoside phosphotransferase; aph(3')-Ia; confers resistance to kanamycin in bacteria or G418 (Geneticin®) in eukaryotes
   1497..2085    +  rep_origin     ori: high-copy-number ColE1/pMB1/pBR322/pUC origin of replication
   2271..2413    -  misc_feature   bom: basis of mobility region from pBR322
   2515..2706    -  CDS            rop: Rop protein, which maintains plasmids at low copy number; rop
   2723..3103    +  CDS            YPB1_ECOLX: Protein predicted: Swiss-Prot protein existence level 4. From Escherichia coli.
   3175..3466    -  CDS            TcR (fragment): tetracycline efflux protein; tet; confers resistance to tetracycline
   3481..3502    -  protein_bind   CAP binding site: CAP binding activates transcription in the presence of cAMP. E. coli catabolite activator protein
   3515..4597    -  CDS            lacI: lac repressor; lacI; The lac repressor binds to the lac operator to inhibit transcription in E. coli. This inhibition can be relieved by adding lactose or isopropyl-β-D-thiogalactopyranoside (IPTG).
   4598..4675    -  promoter       lacI promoter: lacI
   4683..4962    -  CDS            TcR (fragment): tetracycline efflux protein; tet; confers resistance to tetracycline
   4984..5002    +  promoter       T7 promoter: promoter for bacteriophage T7 RNA polymerase
   5003..5027    +  protein_bind   lac operator: The lac repressor binds to the lac operator to inhibit transcription in E. coli. This inhibition can be relieved by adding lactose or isopropyl-β-D-thiogalactopyranoside (IPTG). lac repressor encoded by lacI
   5042..5064    +  RBS            RBS: efficient ribosome binding site from bacteriophage T7 gene 10 (Olins and Rangwala, 1989)
   5158..5808    +  CDS            mAzamiGreen: mAzamiGreen is a basic (constitutively fluorescent) green fluorescent protein published in 2003, derived from Galaxea fascicularis. It has high acid sensitivity.
   5863..5912    +  CDS            SET1 (fragment): solubility-enhancement tag derived from T7 phage gene 10B
   5920..5967    +  terminator     T7 terminator: transcription terminator for bacteriophage T7 RNA polymerase
