>Addgene plasmid #159418 | pETSG | addgene full sequence | sequence record 321533 | Addgene NGS Result
[124 nt withheld, positions 1-124]
C
[91 nt withheld, positions 126-216]
A
[49 nt withheld, positions 218-266]
CCTTTGACGTTGGAGTCCACGTTCTTT
[37 nt withheld, positions 294-330]
ACCCTATCTCGGTCTATTCTTTTGATTTATAAGGGATTTTGCCGATTTCGGCCTATTGGTTAAAAAATGA
GCTGATTTAACAAAAATTTAACGCGAATTTTAACAAAATATTAACGCTTACAATTTAGGTGGCACTTTTC
GGGGAAATGTGCGCGGAACCCCTATTTGTTTATTTTTCTAAATACATTCAAATATGTATCCGCTCATGAA
TTAATTCTTAGAAAAACTCATCGAGCATCAAATGAAACTGCAATTTATTCATATCAGGATTATCAATACC
ATATTTTTGAAAAAGCCGTTTCTGTAATGAAGGAGAAAACTCACCGAGGCAGTTCCATAGGATGGCAAGA
TCCTGGTATCGGTCTGCGATTCCGACTCGTCCAACATCAATACAACCTATTAATTTCCCCTCGTCAAAAA
TAAGGTTATCAAGTGAGAAATCACCATGAGTGACGACTGAATCCGGTGAGAATGGCAAAAGTTTATGCAT
TTCTTTCCAGACTTGTTCAACAGGCCAGCCATTACGCTCGTCATCAAAATCACTCGCATCAACCAAACCG
TTATTCATTCGTGATTGCGCCTGAGCGAGACGAAATACGCGATCGCTGTTAAAAGGACAATTACAAACAG
GAATCGAATGCAACCGGCGCAGGAACACTGCCAGCGCATCAACAATATTTTCACCTGAATCAGGATATTC
TTCTAATACCTGGAATGCTGTTTTCCCGGGGATCGCAGTGGTGAGTAACCATGCATCATCAGGAGTACGG
ATAAAATGCTTGATGGTCGGAAGAGGCATAAATTCCGTCAGCCAGTTTAGTCTGACCATCTCATCTGTAA
CATCATTGGCAACGCTACCTTTGCCATGTTTCAGAAACAACTCTGGCGCATCGGGCTTCCCATACAATCG
ATAGATTGTCGCACCTGATTGCCCGACATTATCGCGAGCCCATTTATACCCATATAAATCAGCATCCATG
TTGGAATTTAATCGCGGCCTAGAGCAAGACGTTTCCCGTTGAATATGGCTCATAACACCCCTTGTATTAC
TGTTTATGTAAGCAGACAGTTTTATTGTTCATGACCAAAATCCCTTAACGTGAGTTTTCGTTCCACTGAG
CGTCAGACCCCGTAGAAAAGATCAAAGGATCTTCTTGAGATCCTTTTTTTCTGCGCGTAATCTGCTGCTT
GCAAACAAAAAAACCACCGCTACCAGCGGTGGTTTGTTTGCCGGATCAAGAGCTACCAACTCTTTTTCCG
AAGGTAACTGGCTTCAGCAGAGCGCAGATACCAAATACTGTCCTTCTAGTGTAGCCGTAGTTAGGCCACC
ACTTCAAGAACTCTGTAGCACCGCCTACATACCTCGCTCTGCTAATCCTGTTACCAGTGGCTGCTGCCAG
TGGCGATAAGTCGTGTCTTACCGGGTTGGACTCAAGACGATAGTTACCGGATAAGGCGCAGCGGTCGGGC
TGAACGGGGGGTTCGTGCACACAGCCCAGCTTGGAGCGAACGACCTACACCGAACTGAGATACCTACAGC
GTGAGCTATGAGAAAGCGCCACGCTTCCCGAAGGGAGAAAGGCGGACAGGTATCCGGTAAGCGGCAGGGT
CGGAACAGGAGAGCGCACGAGGGAGCTTCCAGGGGGAAACGCCTGGTATCTTTATAGTCCTGTCGGGTTT
CGCCACCTCTGACTTGAGCGTCGATTTTTGTGATGCTCGTCAGGGGGGCGGAGCCTATGGAAAAACGCCA
GCAACGCGGCCTTTTTACGGTTCCTGGCCTTTTGCTGGCCTTTTGCTCACATGTTCTTTCCTGCGTTATC
CCCTGATTCTGTGGATAACCGTATTACCGCCTTTGAGTGAGCTGATACCGCTCGCCGCAGCCGAACGACC
GAGCGCAGCGAGTCAGTGAGCGAGGAAGCGGAAGAGCGCCTGATGCGGTATTTTCTCCTTACGCATCTGT
GCGGTATTTCACACCGCAATGGTGCACTCTCAGTACAATCTGCTCTGATGCCGCATAGTTAAGCCAGTAT
ACACTCCGCTATCGCTACGTGACTGGGTCATGGCTGCGCCCCGACACCCGCCAACACCCGCTGACGCGCC
CTGACGGGCTTGTCTGCTCCCGGCATCCGCTTACAGACAAGCTGTGACCGTCTCCGGGAGCTGCATGTGT
CAGAGGTTTTCACCGTCATCACCGAAACGCGCGAGGCAGCTGCGGTAAAGCTCATCAGCGTGGTCGTGAA
GCGATTCACAGATGTCTGCCTGTTCATCCGCGTCCAGCTCGTTGAGTTTCTCCAGAAGCGTTAATGTCTG
GCTTCTGATAAAGCGGGCCATGTTAAGGGCGGTTTTTTCCTGTTTGGTCACTGATGCCTCCGTGTAAGGG
GGATTTCTGTTCATGGGGGTAATGATACCGATGAAACGAGAGAGGATGCTCACGATACGGGTTACTGATG
ATGAACATGCCCGGTTACTGGAACGTTGTGAGGGTAAACAACTGGCGGTATGGATGCGGCGGGACCAGAG
AAAAATCACTCAGGGTCAATGCCAGCGCTTCGTTAATACAGATGTAGGTGTTCCACAGGGTAGCCAGCAG
CATCCTGCGATGCAGATCCGGAACATAATGGTGCAGGGCGCTGACTTCCGCGTTTCCAGACTTTACGAAA
CACGGAAACCGAAGACCATTCATGTTGTTGCTCAGGTCGCAGACGTTTTGCAGCAGCAGTCGCTTCACGT
TCGCTCGCGTATCGGTGATTCATTCTGCTAACCAGTAAGGCAACCCCGCCAGCCTAGCCGGGTCCTCAAC
GACAGGAGCACGATCATGCGCACCCGTGGGGCCGCCATGCCGGCGATAATGGCCTGCTTCTCGCCGAAAC
GTTTGGTGGCGGGACCAGTGACGAAGGCTTGAGCGAGGGCGTGCAAGATTCCGAATACCGCAAGCGACAG
GCCGATCATCGTCGCGCTCCAGCGAAAGCGGTCCTCGCCGAAAATGACCCAGAGCGCTGCCGGCACCTGT
CCTACGAGTTGCATGATAAAGAAGACAGTCATAAGTGCGGCGACGATAGTCATGCCCCGCGCCCACCGGA
AGGAGCTGACTGGGTTGAAGGCTCTCAAGGGCATCGGTCGAGATCCCGGTGCCTAATGAGTGAGCTAACT
TACATTAATTGCGTTGCGCTCACTGCCCGCTTTCCAGTCGGGAAACCTGTCGTGCCAGCTGCATTAATGA
ATCGGCCAACGCGCGGGGAGAGGCGGTTTGCGTATTGGGCGCCAGGGTGGTTTTTCTTTTCACCAGTGAG
ACGGGCAACAGCTGATTGCCCTTCACCGCCTGGCCCTGAGAGAGTTGCAGCAAGCGGTCCACGCTGGTTT
GCCCCAGCAGGCGGAAATCCTGTTTGATGGTGGTTAACGGCGGGATATAACATGAGCTGTCTTCGGTATC
GTCGTATCCCACTACCGAGATATCCGCACCAACGCGCAGCCCGGACTCGGTAATGGCGCGCATTGCGCCC
AGCGCCATCTGATCGTTGGCAACCAGCATCGCAGTGGGAACGATGCCCTCATTCAGCATTTGCATGGTTT
GTTGAAAACCGGACATGGCACTCCAGTCGCCTTCCCGTTCCGCTATCGGCTGAATTTGATTGCGAGTGAG
ATATTTATGCCAGCCAGCCAGACGCAGACGCGCCGAGACAGAACTTAATGGGCCCGCTAACAGCGCGATT
TGCTGGTGACCCAATGCGACCAGATGCTCCACGCCCAGTCGCGTACCGTCTTCATGGGAGAAAATAATAC
TGTTGATGGGTGTCTGGTCAGAGACATCAAGAAATAACGCCGGAACATTAGTGCAGGCAGCTTCCACAGC
AATGGCATCCTGGTCATCCAGCGGATAGTTAATGATCAGCCCACTGACGCGTTGCGCGAGAAGATTGTGC
ACCGCCGCTTTACAGGCTTCGACGCCGCTTCGTTCTACCATCGACACCACCACGCTGGCACCCAGTTGAT
CGGCGCGAGATTTAATCGCCGCGACAATTTGCGACGGCGCGTGCAGGGCCAGACTGGAGGTGGCAACGCC
AATCAGCAACGACTGTTTGCCCGCCAGTTGTTGTGCCACGCGGTTGGGAATGTAATTCAGCTCCGCCATC
GCCGCTTCCACTTTTTCCCGCGTTTTCGCAGAAACGTGGCTGGCCTGGTTCACCACGCGGGAAACGGTCT
GATAAGAGACACCGGCATACTCTGCGACATCGTATAACGTTACTGGTTTCACATTCACCACCCTGAATTG
ACTCTCTTCCGGGCGCTATCATGCCATACCGCGAAAGGTTTTGCGCCATTCGATGGTGTCCGGGATCTCG
ACGCTCTCCCTTATGCGACTCCTGCATTAGGAAGCAGCCCAGTAGTAGGTTGAGGCCGTTGAGCACCGCC
GCCGCAAGGAATGGTGCATGCAAGGAGATGGCGCCCAACAGTCCCCCGGCCACGGGGCCTGCCACCATAC
CCACGCCGAAACAAGCGCTCATGAGCCCGAAGTGGCGAGCCCGATCTTCCCCATCGGTGATGTCGGCGAT
ATAGGCGCCAGCAACCGCACCTGTGGCGCCGGTGATGCCGGCCACGATGCGTCCGGCGTAGAGGATCGAG
ATCTCGATCCCGCGAAATTAATACGACTCACTATAGGGGAATTGTGAGCGGATAACAATTCCCCTCTAGA
AATAATTTTGTTTAACTTTAAGAAGGAGATATACCATGGGATCCAAGCTTAGCGGCCGCGAATTCCTCGA
GGGTACCCTGGAAGTGCTGTTTCAGGGCCCGGGCGGTAGTGGAGGTTCCGCGAGTGTCATTAAGCCGGAG
ATGAAAATTAAGTTGCGTATGGAGGGGGCCGTGAATGGGCACAAATTCGTTATTGAAGGGGAGGGGATTG
GAAAGCCGTATGAGGGTACGCAAACCTTGGACTTAACAGTAGAAGAAGGGGCACCATTGCCTTTTTCTTA
TGATATTTTGACTCCGGCGTTCCAATACGGGAACCGTGCTTTCACAAAGTATCCCGAAGATATCCCTGAC
TATTTCAAGCAAGCATTTCCCGAGGGTTACAGTTGGGAGAGAAGTATGACCTATGAGGATCAAGGCATAT
GTATTGCTACCTCTGACATTACTATGGAGGGAGACTGCTTCTTCTATGAGATTCGTTTCGATGGAACAAA
CTTTCCTCCTAACGGGCCAGTGATGCAGAAAAAGACGTTGAAGTGGGAACCGTCCACAGAAAAAATGTAT
GTCGAGGACGGCGTTCTAAAGGGAGACGTGGAAATGGCCTTGCTATTGGAAGGGGGTGGACACTATCGTT
GTGATTTCAAAACGACCTACAAGGCCAAAAAAGATGTGAGACTACCGGACGCCCACGAGGTTGACCATCG
TATTGAAATTTTAAGTCACGACAAGGACTATAATAAAGTAAGACTGTACGAACACGCGGAAGCACGTTAC
AGCGGAGGTGGAAGTGGTGGTGGCCATCATCATCACCACCACCACCATTGAGATCCGGCTGCTAACAAAG
CCCGAAAGGAAGCTGAGTTGGCTGCTGCCACCGCTGAGCAATAACTAGCATAACCCCTTGGGGCCTCTAA
ACGGGTCTTGAGGGGTTTTTTGCTGAAAGGAGGAACTATATCCGGATTGGCGAATGGG
Features (pLannotate 1.2.2; 18 found; start..end, strand, type, name):
      1..429     +  rep_origin     f1 ori (sequence partly withheld): f1 bacteriophage origin of replication; arrow indicates direction of (+) strand synthesis
    482..539     +  promoter       AmpR promoter (fragment): bla
    548..1363    -  CDS            KanR: aminoglycoside phosphotransferase; aph(3')-Ia; confers resistance to kanamycin in bacteria or G418 (Geneticin®) in eukaryotes
   1485..2073    +  rep_origin     ori: high-copy-number ColE1/pMB1/pBR322/pUC origin of replication
   2259..2398    -  misc_feature   bom: basis of mobility region from pBR322
   2500..2691    -  CDS            rop: Rop protein, which maintains plasmids at low copy number; rop
   2708..3088    +  CDS            YPB1_ECOLX: Protein predicted: Swiss-Prot protein existence level 4. From Escherichia coli.
   3160..3451    -  CDS            TcR (fragment): tetracycline efflux protein; tet; confers resistance to tetracycline
   3466..3487    -  protein_bind   CAP binding site: CAP binding activates transcription in the presence of cAMP. E. coli catabolite activator protein
   3500..4582    -  CDS            lacI: lac repressor; lacI; The lac repressor binds to the lac operator to inhibit transcription in E. coli. This inhibition can be relieved by adding lactose or isopropyl-β-D-thiogalactopyranoside (IPTG).
   4583..4660    -  promoter       lacI promoter: lacI
   4668..4947    -  CDS            TcR (fragment): tetracycline efflux protein; tet; confers resistance to tetracycline
   4969..4987    +  promoter       T7 promoter: promoter for bacteriophage T7 RNA polymerase
   4988..5012    +  protein_bind   lac operator: The lac repressor binds to the lac operator to inhibit transcription in E. coli. This inhibition can be relieved by adding lactose or isopropyl-β-D-thiogalactopyranoside (IPTG). lac repressor encoded by lacI
   5027..5049    +  RBS            RBS: efficient ribosome binding site from bacteriophage T7 gene 10 (Olins and Rangwala, 1989)
   5143..5793    +  CDS            mAzamiGreen: mAzamiGreen is a basic (constitutively fluorescent) green fluorescent protein published in 2003, derived from Galaxea fascicularis. It has high acid sensitivity.
   5848..5897    +  CDS            SET1 (fragment): solubility-enhancement tag derived from T7 phage gene 10B
   5905..5952    +  terminator     T7 terminator: transcription terminator for bacteriophage T7 RNA polymerase
