[The description below was written by a language model from this plasmid's Addgene catalogue record and pLannotate feature annotations shown in this document.]
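Description:
pETSG is a bacterial expression vector built on the pET28a backbone, designed to produce proteins in Escherichia coli as fusions to a C-terminal thermostable GFP (TGP) tag. It is about 6 kb and is selected with kanamycin through the aph(3')-Ia KanR gene. Replication relies on a ColE1/pBR322-type origin accompanied by the bom region and the rop gene, which is consistent with the low copy number given in the catalogue entry. An f1 origin is also present. Short tetracycline-resistance fragments and a predicted pBR322-derived ORF appear in the annotation as backbone remnants, not functional elements.

The expression cassette follows the standard pET layout: a T7 promoter followed directly by a lac operator, the T7 gene 10 ribosome binding site, a cloning region, the fluorescent protein coding sequence and a T7 terminator. The plasmid also carries lacI under its own promoter. Transcription therefore needs a host that supplies T7 RNA polymerase, and it is repressed until induced with IPTG or lactose. The automated annotation labels the roughly 650 bp fluorescent protein ORF as mAzamiGreen. This is probably a similarity match to the synthetic TGP named in the record, although the record does not explain the relationship. The catalogue lists a C-terminal polyhistidine tag on the backbone, but neither feature table annotates it. A target gene is placed between the RBS and TGP, with Gibson assembly as the recorded cloning method, to give a target–TGP–His fusion.

According to the associated publication title, the tag is used to monitor membrane protein expression, assay stability and support purification. The depositor and repository sequences carry identical features and differ by a few nucleotides, and the depositors verified only the cloning site and the TGP region by sequencing.
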