Addgene plasmid #159418: pETSG
Purpose: Expression of proteins with a C-terminal thermostable GFP (TGP) tag in Escherichia coli
Depositing lab: Dianfan Li. Depositing organization: CAS Center for Excellence in Molecular Cell Science. Publication: An improved fluorescent tag and its nanobodies for membrane protein expression, stability assay, and purification. Cai H, Yao H, Li T, Hutter CAJ, Li Y, Tang Y, Seeger MA, Li D. Commun Biol. 2020 Dec 10;3(1):753. doi: 10.1038/s42003-020-01478-z. PubMed 33303987.
Backbone
  Vector backbone: pET28a
  Vector type: Bacterial Expression
Growth in bacteria
  Bacterial resistance: Kanamycin, 50 μg/mL
  Growth temperature: 37°C
  Growth strain: DH5alpha
  Copy number: Low Copy
Gene/Insert
  Gene/Insert name: thermostable GFP (TGP)
  Species: Synthetic
  Tag / fusion protein: polyhistidine (poly-His) (C terminal on backbone)
  Cloning method: Gibson Cloning
  Sequencing primers: 5′ T7 Promoter
Terms and licenses: Academic/Nonprofit Terms; Industry Terms: Not Available to Industry
Depositor comments: Full sequence is provided but the depositors have only verified the sequence of the multi-cloning site and the TGP-encoding region by DNA sequencing.
How to cite: pETSG was a gift from Dianfan Li (Addgene plasmid # 159418 ; http://n2t.net/addgene:159418 ; RRID:Addgene_159418)
