>Addgene plasmid #159418 | pETSG | depositor partial sequence | sequence record 308075 | Multi-cloning site and the TGP-encoding region is sequence-verified
TTTTGTTTAACTTTAAGAAGGAGATATACCATGGGATCCAAGCTTAGCGGCCGCGAATTCCTCGAGGGTA
CCCTGGAAGTGCTGTTTCAGGGCCCGGGCGGTAGTGGAGGTTCCGCGAGTGTCATTAAGCCGGAGATGAA
AATTAAGTTGCGTATGGAGGGGGCCGTGAATGGGCACAAATTCGTTATTGAAGGGGAGGGGATTGGAAAG
CCGTATGAGGGTACGCAAACCTTGGACTTAACAGTAGAAGAAGGGGCACCATTGCCTTTTTCTTATGATA
TTTTGACTCCGGCGTTCCAATACGGGAACCGTGCTTTCACAAAGTATCCCGAAGATATCCCTGACTATTT
CAAGCAAGCATTTCCCGAGGGTTACAGTTGGGAGAGAAGTATGACCTATGAGGATCAAGGCATATGTATT
GCTACCTCTGACATTACTATGGAGGGAGACTGCTTCTTCTATGAGATTCGTTTCGATGGAACAAACTTTC
CTCCTAACGGGCCAGTGATGCAGAAAAAGACGTTGAAGTGGGAACCGTCCACAGAAAAAATGTATGTCGA
GGACGGCGTTCTAAAGGGAGACGTGGAAATGGCCTTGCTATTGGAAGGGGGTGGACACTATCGTTGTGAT
TTCAAAACGACCTACAAGGCCAAAAAAGATGTGAGACTACCGGACGCCCACGAGGTTGACCATCGTATTG
AAATTTTAAGTCACGACAAGGACTATAATAAAGTAAGACTGTACGAACACGCGGAAGCACGTTACAGCGG
AGGTGGAAGTGGTGGTGGCCATCATCATCACCACCACCACCATTGAGATCCGGCTGCTAACAAAGCCCGA
AAGGAAGCTGAGTTGGCTGCTGCCACCGCTG
